Addgene plasmid #25193: PP-CDPK4 (2WEI)
Purpose: Bacterial expression for structure determination; may not be full ORF
Depositing lab: Cheryl Arrowsmith. Depositing organization: University of Toronto.
Backbone
  Vector backbone: pET15-MHL
  Backbone manufacturer: SGC
  Backbone size w/o insert (bp): 7737
  Vector type: Bacterial Expression
Growth in bacteria
  Bacterial resistance: Ampicillin, 100 μg/mL
  Growth temperature: 37°C
  Growth strain: DH5alpha
  Copy number: Low Copy
Gene/Insert
  Gene/Insert name: cgd3_920:T71-E338 (alt names: PDB: 2WEI; calcium dependent protein kinase cgd3_920; calmodulin-domain protein kinase 1)
  Species: Cryptosporidium parvum
  Insert size (bp): 804
  Mutation: Contains amino acids T71-E338
  Tag / fusion protein: His (N terminal on insert)
  Cloning method: Restriction Enzyme
  Sequencing primers: 5′ T7; 3′ T7-term
Terms and licenses: Academic/Nonprofit Terms; Industry Terms: Not Available to Industry
Depositor comments: PDB: 2WEI. http://www.thesgc.org/structures/2WEI/
How to cite: PP-CDPK4 (2WEI) was a gift from Cheryl Arrowsmith (Addgene plasmid # 25193 ; http://n2t.net/addgene:25193 ; RRID:Addgene_25193)
