[The description below was written by a language model from this plasmid's Addgene catalogue record.]
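Description:
PP-CDPK4 (2WEI) is a bacterial expression plasmid built on the pET15-MHL backbone, a structural genomics derivative of the pET family, with a recorded size of 7737 bp without insert. It is maintained in E. coli under ampicillin selection and is catalogued as low copy. No feature table accompanies the record, so the origin of replication, promoter and terminator are not explicitly stated. The listed sequencing primers (T7 forward and T7 terminator reverse) are consistent with the T7 promoter/terminator expression cassette typical of pET vectors, in which transcription depends on T7 RNA polymerase supplied by the expression host.

The insert is an 804 bp fragment of the Cryptosporidium parvum gene cgd3_920, which encodes a calcium-dependent protein kinase also annotated as calmodulin-domain protein kinase 1. Only residues T71 to E338 are present, so this is a deliberately truncated construct rather than the full open reading frame. The record does not say which domains this segment covers. The fragment was introduced by restriction enzyme cloning and carries an N-terminal His tag, which allows purification of the recombinant protein by immobilised metal affinity chromatography.

The stated purpose is bacterial production of protein for structure determination, and the construct is linked to the deposited crystal structure 2WEI. It is therefore suited to producing this parasite kinase fragment for crystallography, and potentially for related biochemical or ligand-binding work, although the record does not describe such applications. Distribution is restricted to academic and nonprofit users.
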