>Addgene plasmid #25193 | PP-CDPK4 (2WEI) | depositor partial sequence | sequence record 11667 | Author sequence
ACCTTTGCAGAAAGGTACAATATTGTATGTATGCTTGGCAAAGGTTCTTTTGGAGAAGTTTTGAAATGTA
AAGACAGAATCACTCAACAAGAATATGCTGTCAAGGTTATTAACAAAGCTAGTGCAAAGAACAAGGATAC
TAGTACAATTTTGAGAGAAGTTGAGCTTTTAAAGAAGCTTGATCATCCAAATATTATGAAGCTATTCGAG
ATTTTGGAAGATTCATCTAGCTTCTACATTGTAGGAGAGCTTTACACAGGAGGAGAACTCTTTGATGAAA
TTATTAAGAGAAAAAGATTTAGTGAGCATGATGCTGCTAGAATTATTAAACAAGTATTTTCAGGAATTAC
TTACATGCATAAACATAACATTGTACATAGAGATTTAAAGCCAGAAAACATACTTTTAGAGTCTAAAGAA
AAAGACTGTGATATTAAAATTATAGATTTTGGATTATCAACATGCTTCCAGCAAAATACCAAGATGAAGG
ATAGAATAGGAACAGCCTACTATATAGCTCCAGAAGTTTTGAGAGGTACTTATGATGAGAAATGTGATGT
ATGGTCAGCTGGAGTAATTCTATATATTCTCTTATCTGGAACACCTCCATTCTATGGAAAAAATGAATAT
GATATTTTGAAGAGAGTCGAGACAGGAAAGTATGCTTTTGACCTTCCACAATGGAGAACTATTTCTGATG
ATGCCAAGGATTTAATAAGAAAGATGTTAACTTTCCATCCTTCTTTGAGAATTACTGCAACACAATGTTT
AGAACATCCATGGATTCAAAAATATTCAAGTGAG
