>Addgene plasmid #25193 | PP-CDPK4 (2WEI) | addgene partial sequence | sequence record 31273 | 25193 with T7
TGCATCATCATCATCATCACAGCAGCGGCAGAGAAAACTTGTATTTCCAGGGCACCTTTGCAGAAAGGTA
CAATATTGTATGTATGCTTGGCAAAGGTTCTTTTGGAGAAGTTTTGAAATGTAAAGACAGAATCACTCAA
CAAGAATATGCTGTCAAGGTTATTAACAAAGCTAGTGCAAAGAACAAGGATACTAGTACAATTTTGAGAG
AAGTTGAGCTTTTAAAGAAGCTTGATCATCCAAATATTATGAAGCTATTCGAGATTTTGGAAGATTCATC
TAGCTTCTACATTGTAGGAGAGCTTTACACAGGAGGAGAACTCTTTGATGAAATTATTAAGAGAAAAAGA
TTTAGTGAGCATGATGCTGCTAGAATTATTAAACAAGTATTTTCAGGAATTACTTACATGCATAAACATA
ACATTGTACATAGAGATTTAAAGCCAGAAAACATACTTTTAGAGTCTAAAGAAAAAGACTGTGATATTAA
AATTATAGATTTTGGATTATCAACATGCTTCCAGCAAAATACCAAGATGAAGGATAGAATAGGAACAGCC
TACTATATAGCTCCAGAAGTTTTGAGAGGTACTTATGATGAGAAATGTGATGTATGGTCAGCTGGAGTAA
TTCTATATATTCTCTTATCTGGAACACCTCCATTCTATGGAAAAAATGAATATGATATTTTGAAGAGAGT
CGAGACAGGAAAGTATGCTTTTGACCTTCCACAATGGAGAACTATTTCTGATGATGCCAAGGATTTAATA
AGAAAGATGTTAAC
